Addgene plasmid #154875: pcDNA-GFP-BAEBL (I1134V/P1135L/Y1136V/F1137V)
Purpose: Expresses N-terminally GFP-tagged Pf-BAEBL P5-P2 VLVV variant (coding for residues 1041-1210) from pcDNA3.1
Depositing lab: Sinisa Urban. Depositing organization: Johns Hopkins University and School of Medicine. Publication: Designed Parasite-Selective Rhomboid Inhibitors Block Invasion and Clear Blood-Stage Malaria. Gandhi S, Baker RP, Cho S, Stanchev S, Strisovsky K, Urban S. Cell Chem Biol. 2020 Aug 31. pii: S2451-9456(20)30333-0. doi: 10.1016/j.chembiol.2020.08.011. PubMed 32888502.
Backbone
  Vector backbone: pcDNA3.1
  Backbone manufacturer: Invitrogen
  Backbone size w/o insert (bp): 5500
  Total vector size (bp): 6000
  Vector type: Mammalian Expression
Growth in bacteria
  Bacterial resistance: Ampicillin, 100 μg/mL
  Growth temperature: 37°C
  Growth strain: DH5alpha
  Copy number: High Copy
Gene/Insert
  Gene/Insert name: PfBAEBL (alt name: Plasmodium falciparum EBA140)
  Species: P. falciparum
  Insert size (bp): 510
  Mutation: I1134V, P1135L, Y1136V, F1137V; insert codes for BAEBL residues 1041-1210
  GenBank ID: NC_004331.3
  Entrez Gene: PF3D7_0506900 (a.k.a. PF3D7_0506900)
  Promoter: CMV
  Tag / fusion protein: signal peptide (residues 1 to 32) from TGF alpha (N terminal on insert); GFP (N terminal on insert)
  Cloning method: Restriction Enzyme; 5′ cloning site BamHI (not destroyed); 3′ cloning site NotI (not destroyed)
  Sequencing primers: 5′ T7 forward; 3′ BGH reverse
Terms and licenses: Academic/Nonprofit Terms; Industry Terms: Not Available to Industry
How to cite: pcDNA-GFP-BAEBL (I1134V/P1135L/Y1136V/F1137V) was a gift from Sinisa Urban (Addgene plasmid # 154875 ; http://n2t.net/addgene:154875 ; RRID:Addgene_154875)
