[The description below was written by a language model from this plasmid's Addgene catalogue record and pLannotate feature annotations shown in this document.]
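Description:
pcDNA-GFP-BAEBL (I1134V/P1135L/Y1136V/F1137V) is a mammalian expression plasmid built on the pcDNA3.1 backbone. It is propagated in E. coli through a high-copy ColE1/pUC-type origin with ampicillin selection (AmpR under its own bla promoter), and it also carries an f1 origin. For selection in mammalian cells the backbone provides a neomycin phosphotransferase gene driven by the SV40 early promoter and terminated by an SV40 polyadenylation signal. The catalogue lists a total size of about 6.0 kb, whereas the sequenced record behind the feature table is 6,761 nt.

The expression cassette uses the CMV immediate-early enhancer and promoter, with a T7 promoter just upstream of the coding region and a bovine growth hormone polyadenylation signal downstream. The open reading frame begins with the signal peptide of human TGF-alpha (residues 1 to 32), which directs the fusion into the secretory pathway, followed by EGFP and then a roughly 510 bp fragment of Plasmodium falciparum BAEBL (EBA140) coding for residues 1041-1210, cloned between BamHI and NotI. The BAEBL segment itself is not annotated in the feature table, but the unannotated gap between EGFP and the bGH signal is consistent with its position. The fragment carries four substitutions, I1134V, P1135L, Y1136V and F1137V, described as a P5-P2 "VLVV" variant, nomenclature that refers to residues preceding a protease cleavage site. The associated publication concerns parasite-selective rhomboid protease inhibitors, which suggests the GFP-tagged variant serves as a substrate in cell-based cleavage assays, although the record does not state this use explicitly.
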