Features (pLannotate 1.2.2; 21 found; start..end, strand, type, name):
     28..80      -  misc_feature   bom (fragment): basis of mobility region from pBR322
    235..614     +  enhancer       CMV enhancer: human cytomegalovirus immediate early enhancer
    615..818     +  promoter       CMV promoter: human cytomegalovirus (CMV) immediate early promoter
    814..847     +  LTR            5' LTR (truncated) (fragment): truncated 5' long terminal repeat (LTR) from HIV-1
    863..881     +  promoter       T7 promoter: promoter for bacteriophage T7 RNA polymerase
    920..1009    +  CDS            TGFA (fragment): TGFA_HUMAN - Experimental evidence at protein level: Swiss-Prot protein existence level 1. TGF alpha is a mitogenic polypeptide that is able to bind to the EGF receptor/EGFR and to act synergistically with TGF beta to promote anchorage-independent cell proliferation in soft agar. From Homo sapiens (Human).
   1016..1732    +  CDS            EGFP: EGFP is a basic (constitutively fluorescent) green fluorescent protein published in 1996, derived from Aequorea victoria. It is reported to be a rapidly-maturing weak dimer with moderate acid sensitivity.
   2358..2469    +  polyA_signal   bGH poly(A) signal: bovine growth hormone polyadenylation signal
   2586..2607    +  promoter       SV40 promoter (fragment): SV40 enhancer and early promoter
   2628..3056    +  rep_origin     f1 ori (sequence partly withheld): f1 bacteriophage origin of replication; arrow indicates direction of (+) strand synthesis
   3070..3399    +  promoter       SV40 promoter: SV40 enhancer and early promoter
   3466..4257    +  CDS            neo: KKA2_KLEPN - Also known as kan, nptII. Experimental evidence at protein level: Swiss-Prot protein existence level 1. Resistance to kanamycin, neomycin, paromomycin, ribostamycin, butirosin and gentamicin B. From Klebsiella pneumoniae.
   4281..4439    +  CDS            ble (fragment): BLE_KLEPN - Experimental evidence at protein level: Swiss-Prot protein existence level 1. Binding protein with a strong affinity to the bleomycin family of antibiotics. Binds to CL990; an antimitotic-antibiotic compound. From Klebsiella pneumoniae.
   4434..4555    +  polyA_signal   SV40 poly(A) signal: SV40 polyadenylation signal
   4628..4644    -  protein_bind   lac operator: The lac repressor binds to the lac operator to inhibit transcription in E. coli. This inhibition can be relieved by adding lactose or isopropyl-β-D-thiogalactopyranoside (IPTG). lac repressor encoded by lacI
   4652..4682    -  promoter       lac promoter: promoter for the E. coli lac operon
   4697..4718    -  protein_bind   CAP binding site: CAP binding activates transcription in the presence of cAMP. E. coli catabolite activator protein
   4731..4823    -  CDS            lacI (fragment): lac repressor; lacI; The lac repressor binds to the lac operator to inhibit transcription in E. coli. This inhibition can be relieved by adding lactose or isopropyl-β-D-thiogalactopyranoside (IPTG).
   5006..5594    -  rep_origin     ori: high-copy-number ColE1/pMB1/pBR322/pUC origin of replication
   5765..6625    -  CDS            AmpR: β-lactamase; bla; confers resistance to ampicillin, carbenicillin, and related antibiotics
   6626..6730    -  promoter       AmpR promoter: bla
>Addgene plasmid #154875 | pcDNA-GFP-BAEBL (I1134V/P1135L/Y1136V/F1137V) | addgene full sequence | sequence record 310429 | Addgene NGS Result
GACGGATCGGGAGATCTCCCGATCCCCTATGGTGCACTCTCAGTACAATCTGCTCTGATGCCGCATAGTT
AAGCCAGTATCTGCTCCCTGCTTGTGTGTTGGAGGTCGCTGAGTAGTGCGCGAGCAAAATTTAAGCTACA
ACAAGGCAAGGCTTGACCGACAATTGCATGAAGAATCTGCTTAGGGTTAGGCGTTTTGCGCTGCTTCGCG
ATGTACGGGCCAGATATACGCGTTGACATTGATTATTGACTAGTTATTAATAGTAATCAATTACGGGGTC
ATTAGTTCATAGCCCATATATGGAGTTCCGCGTTACATAACTTACGGTAAATGGCCCGCCTGGCTGACCG
CCCAACGACCCCCGCCCATTGACGTCAATAATGACGTATGTTCCCATAGTAACGCCAATAGGGACTTTCC
ATTGACGTCAATGGGTGGAGTATTTACGGTAAACTGCCCACTTGGCAGTACATCAAGTGTATCATATGCC
AAGTACGCCCCCTATTGACGTCAATGACGGTAAATGGCCCGCCTGGCATTATGCCCAGTACATGACCTTA
TGGGACTTTCCTACTTGGCAGTACATCTACGTATTAGTCATCGCTATTACCATGGTGATGCGGTTTTGGC
AGTACATCAATGGGCGTGGATAGCGGTTTGACTCACGGGGATTTCCAAGTCTCCACCCCATTGACGTCAA
TGGGAGTTTGTTTTGGCACCAAAATCAACGGGACTTTCCAAAATGTCGTAACAACTCCGCCCCATTGACG
CAAATGGGCGGTAGGCGTGTACGGTGGGAGGTCTATATAAGCAGAGCTCTCTGGCTAACTAGAGAACCCA
CTGCTTACTGGCTTATCGAAATTAATACGACTCACTATAGGGAGACCCAAGCTGGCTAGCGTTTAAACTT
AAGCTTACCATGGTCCCCTCGGCTGGACAGCTCGCCCTGTTCGCTCTGGGTATTGTGTTGGCTGCGTGCC
AGGCCTTGGAGAACAGCACGTCCCCGCTGCGTACGATGGTGAGCAAGGGCGAGGAGCTGTTCACCGGGGT
GGTGCCCATCCTGGTCGAGCTGGACGGCGACGTAAACGGCCACAAGTTCAGCGTGTCCGGCGAGGGCGAG
GGCGATGCCACCTACGGCAAGCTGACCCTGAAGTTCATCTGCACCACCGGCAAGCTGCCCGTGCCCTGGC
CCACCCTCGTGACCACCCTGACCTACGGCGTGCAGTGCTTCAGCCGCTACCCCGACCACATGAAGCAGCA
CGACTTCTTCAAGTCCGCCATGCCCGAAGGCTACGTCCAGGAGCGCACCATCTTCTTCAAGGACGACGGC
AACTACAAGACCCGCGCCGAGGTGAAGTTCGAGGGCGACACCCTGGTGAACCGCATCGAGCTGAAGGGCA
TCGACTTCAAGGAGGACGGCAACATCCTGGGGCACAAGCTGGAGTACAACTACAACAGCCACAACGTCTA
TATCATGGCCGACAAGCAGAAGAACGGCATCAAGGTGAACTTCAAGATCCGCCACAACATCGAGGACGGC
AGCGTGCAGCTCGCCGACCACTACCAGCAGAACACCCCCATCGGCGACGGCCCCGTGCTGCTGCCCGACA
ACCACTACCTGAGCACCCAGTCCGCCCTGAGCAAAGACCCCAACGAGAAGCGCGATCACATGGTCCTGCT
GGAGTTCGTGACCGCCGCCGGGATCACTCTCGGCATGGACGAGCTGTACAAGTCCGGCCGGACTCAGGGA
GCAGAATTCTCAGGATCCCATAATTCTAGAGATACTAAAAGAGTAAGGGAGGAAATAATTAAATTATCGA
AGCAAAATAAATGCAACAATGAATATTCCATGGAATATTGTACCTATTCTGACGAAAGGAATAGTTCACC
GGGTCCTTGTTCTAGAGAAGAAAGAAAGAAATTATGTTGTCAGATTTCAGATTATTGTTTAAAATATTTT
AACTTTTATTCAATTGAATATTATAATTGTATAAAATCTGAAATTAAAAGTCCAGAATATAAATGTTTTA
AAAGCGAGGGTCAATCAAGCGTTCTTGTTGTTGCTGCTGGAGGTATTTTAGTTGTAATAGTCTTACTTTT
GAGTTCAGCATCTAGAATGGGGAAAAGTAATGAAGAATATGATATAGGAGAATCTAATATAGAAGCAACT
TTTGAAGAAAATAATTATTTAAATAAACTATCGCGCATATTTAATCAAGAAGTACAAGAGACAAACATTT
CAGATTATTCCGAGTACAATTATAATGAAAAGAATATGTATGATTACAAGGACGATGACGATAAGTAGGC
GGCCGCATAATCTAGAGGGCCCGTTTAAACCCGCTGATCAGCCTCGACTGTGCCTTCTAGTTGCCAGCCA
TCTGTTGTTTGCCCCTCCCCCGTGCCTTCCTTGACCCTGGAAGGTGCCACTCCCACTGTCCTTTCCTAAT
AAAATGAGGAAATTGCATCGCATTGTCTGAGTAGGTGTCATTCTATTCTGGGGGGTGGGGTGGGGCAGGA
CAGCAAGGGGGTGGATTGGGAAGACAATAGCAGGCATGCTGGGGATGCGGTGGGCTCTATGGCTTCTGAG
GCGGAAAGAACCAGCTGGGGCTCTAGGGGGTATCCCC
[124 nt withheld, positions 2628-2751]
C
[91 nt withheld, positions 2753-2843]
A
[49 nt withheld, positions 2845-2893]
CCTTTGACGTTGGAGTCCACGTTCTTT
[37 nt withheld, positions 2921-2957]
ACCCTATCTCGGTCTATTCTTTTGATTTATAAGGGATTTTGCCGATTTCGGCCTATTGGTTAAAAAATGA
GCTGATTTAACAAAAATTTAACGCGAATTAATTCTGTGGAATGTGTGTCAGTTAGGGTGTGGAAAGTCCC
CAGGCTCCCCAGCAGGCAGAAGTATGCAAAGCATGCATCTCAATTAGTCAGCAACCAGGTGTGGAAAGTC
CCCAGGCTCCCCAGCAGGCAGAAGTATGCAAAGCATGCATCTCAATTAGTCAGCAACCATAGTCCCGCCC
CTAACTCCGCCCATCCCGCCCCTAACTCCGCCCAGTTCCGCCCATTCTCCGCCCCATGGCTGACTAATTT
TTTTTATTTATGCAGAGGCCGAGGCCGCCTCTGCCTCTGAGCTATTCCAGAAGTAGTGAGGAGGCTTTTT
TGGAGGCCTAGGCTTTTGCAAAAAGCTCCCGGGAGCTTGTATATCCATTTTCGGATCTGATCAAGAGACA
GGATGAGGATCGTTTCGCATGATTGAACAAGATGGATTGCACGCAGGTTCTCCGGCCGCTTGGGTGGAGA
GGCTATTCGGCTATGACTGGGCACAACAGACAATCGGCTGCTCTGATGCCGCCGTGTTCCGGCTGTCAGC
GCAGGGGCGCCCGGTTCTTTTTGTCAAGACCGACCTGTCCGGTGCCCTGAATGAACTGCAGGACGAGGCA
GCGCGGCTATCGTGGCTGGCCACGACGGGCGTTCCTTGCGCAGCTGTGCTCGACGTTGTCACTGAAGCGG
GAAGGGACTGGCTGCTATTGGGCGAAGTGCCGGGGCAGGATCTCCTGTCATCTCACCTTGCTCCTGCCGA
GAAAGTATCCATCATGGCTGATGCAATGCGGCGGCTGCATACGCTTGATCCGGCTACCTGCCCATTCGAC
CACCAAGCGAAACATCGCATCGAGCGAGCACGTACTCGGATGGAAGCCGGTCTTGTCGATCAGGATGATC
TGGACGAAGAGCATCAGGGGCTCGCGCCAGCCGAACTGTTCGCCAGGCTCAAGGCGCGCATGCCCGACGG
CGAGGATCTCGTCGTGACCCATGGCGATGCCTGCTTGCCGAATATCATGGTGGAAAATGGCCGCTTTTCT
GGATTCATCGACTGTGGCCGGCTGGGTGTGGCGGACCGCTATCAGGACATAGCGTTGGCTACCCGTGATA
TTGCTGAAGAGCTTGGCGGCGAATGGGCTGACCGCTTCCTCGTGCTTTACGGTATCGCCGCTCCCGATTC
GCAGCGCATCGCCTTCTATCGCCTTCTTGACGAGTTCTTCTGAGCGGGACTCTGGGGTTCGAAATGACCG
ACCAAGCGACGCCCAACCTGCCATCACGAGATTTCGATTCCACCGCCGCCTTCTATGAAAGGTTGGGCTT
CGGAATCGTTTTCCGGGACGCCGGCTGGATGATCCTCCAGCGCGGGGATCTCATGCTGGAGTTCTTCGCC
CACCCCAACTTGTTTATTGCAGCTTATAATGGTTACAAATAAAGCAATAGCATCACAAATTTCACAAATA
AAGCATTTTTTTCACTGCATTCTAGTTGTGGTTTGTCCAAACTCATCAATGTATCTTATCATGTCTGTAT
ACCGTCGACCTCTAGCTAGAGCTTGGCGTAATCATGGTCATAGCTGTTTCCTGTGTGAAATTGTTATCCG
CTCACAATTCCACACAACATACGAGCCGGAAGCATAAAGTGTAAAGCCTGGGGTGCCTAATGAGTGAGCT
AACTCACATTAATTGCGTTGCGCTCACTGCCCGCTTTCCAGTCGGGAAACCTGTCGTGCCAGCTGCATTA
ATGAATCGGCCAACGCGCGGGGAGAGGCGGTTTGCGTATTGGGCGCTCTTCCGCTTCCTCGCTCACTGAC
TCGCTGCGCTCGGTCGTTCGGCTGCGGCGAGCGGTATCAGCTCACTCAAAGGCGGTAATACGGTTATCCA
CAGAATCAGGGGATAACGCAGGAAAGAACATGTGAGCAAAAGGCCAGCAAAAGGCCAGGAACCGTAAAAA
GGCCGCGTTGCTGGCGTTTTTCCATAGGCTCCGCCCCCCTGACGAGCATCACAAAAATCGACGCTCAAGT
CAGAGGTGGCGAAACCCGACAGGACTATAAAGATACCAGGCGTTTCCCCCTGGAAGCTCCCTCGTGCGCT
CTCCTGTTCCGACCCTGCCGCTTACCGGATACCTGTCCGCCTTTCTCCCTTCGGGAAGCGTGGCGCTTTC
TCATAGCTCACGCTGTAGGTATCTCAGTTCGGTGTAGGTCGTTCGCTCCAAGCTGGGCTGTGTGCACGAA
CCCCCCGTTCAGCCCGACCGCTGCGCCTTATCCGGTAACTATCGTCTTGAGTCCAACCCGGTAAGACACG
ACTTATCGCCACTGGCAGCAGCCACTGGTAACAGGATTAGCAGAGCGAGGTATGTAGGCGGTGCTACAGA
GTTCTTGAAGTGGTGGCCTAACTACGGCTACACTAGAAGAACAGTATTTGGTATCTGCGCTCTGCTGAAG
CCAGTTACCTTCGGAAAAAGAGTTGGTAGCTCTTGATCCGGCAAACAAACCACCGCTGGTAGCGGTGGTT
TTTTTGTTTGCAAGCAGCAGATTACGCGCAGAAAAAAAGGATCTCAAGAAGATCCTTTGATCTTTTCTAC
GGGGTCTGACGCTCAGTGGAACGAAAACTCACGTTAAGGGATTTTGGTCATGAGATTATCAAAAAGGATC
TTCACCTAGATCCTTTTAAATTAAAAATGAAGTTTTAAATCAATCTAAAGTATATATGAGTAAACTTGGT
CTGACAGTTACCAATGCTTAATCAGTGAGGCACCTATCTCAGCGATCTGTCTATTTCGTTCATCCATAGT
TGCCTGACTCCCCGTCGTGTAGATAACTACGATACGGGAGGGCTTACCATCTGGCCCCAGTGCTGCAATG
ATACCGCGAGACCCACGCTCACCGGCTCCAGATTTATCAGCAATAAACCAGCCAGCCGGAAGGGCCGAGC
GCAGAAGTGGTCCTGCAACTTTATCCGCCTCCATCCAGTCTATTAATTGTTGCCGGGAAGCTAGAGTAAG
TAGTTCGCCAGTTAATAGTTTGCGCAACGTTGTTGCCATTGCTACAGGCATCGTGGTGTCACGCTCGTCG
TTTGGTATGGCTTCATTCAGCTCCGGTTCCCAACGATCAAGGCGAGTTACATGATCCCCCATGTTGTGCA
AAAAAGCGGTTAGCTCCTTCGGTCCTCCGATCGTTGTCAGAAGTAAGTTGGCCGCAGTGTTATCACTCAT
GGTTATGGCAGCACTGCATAATTCTCTTACTGTCATGCCATCCGTAAGATGCTTTTCTGTGACTGGTGAG
TACTCAACCAAGTCATTCTGAGAATAGTGTATGCGGCGACCGAGTTGCTCTTGCCCGGCGTCAATACGGG
ATAATACCGCGCCACATAGCAGAACTTTAAAAGTGCTCATCATTGGAAAACGTTCTTCGGGGCGAAAACT
CTCAAGGATCTTACCGCTGTTGAGATCCAGTTCGATGTAACCCACTCGTGCACCCAACTGATCTTCAGCA
TCTTTTACTTTCACCAGCGTTTCTGGGTGAGCAAAAACAGGAAGGCAAAATGCCGCAAAAAAGGGAATAA
GGGCGACACGGAAATGTTGAATACTCATACTCTTCCTTTTTCAATATTATTGAAGCATTTATCAGGGTTA
TTGTCTCATGAGCGGATACATATTTGAATGTATTTAGAAAAATAAACAAATAGGGGTTCCGCGCACATTT
CCCCGAAAAGTGCCACCTGACGTC
